Addgene plasmid #52484: pRVdG-mCherry-N-P-M-nucBFP-EGFP-L
Purpose: Expresses mCherry, nuclear mTagBFP and EGFP
Depositing lab: Sebastian Seung. Depositing organization: Massachusetts Institute of Technology. Publication: Axonal and subcellular labelling using modified rabies viral vectors. Wickersham IR, Sullivan HA, Seung HS. Nat Commun. 2013;4:2332. doi: 10.1038/ncomms3332. PubMed 23945836.
Backbone
  Vector backbone: cSPBN (pSAD)
  Backbone manufacturer: Karl-Klaus Conzelmann & Matthias Schnell
  Backbone size w/o insert (bp): 13965
  Total vector size (bp): 16212
  Vector type: Mammalian Expression ; Rabies Virus
Growth in bacteria
  Bacterial resistance: Ampicillin, 100 μg/mL
  Growth temperature: 37°C
  Growth strain: DH5alpha
  Growth instructions: DH5alpha at 37C
  Copy number: High Copy
Gene/Insert 1
  Gene/Insert name: mCherry (alt name: mC)
  Species: Synthetic
  Insert size (bp): 714
  Promoter: CMV
  Cloning method: Unknown
  Sequencing primers: 5′ unknown
Gene/Insert 2
  Gene/Insert name: nuclear mTagBFP (alt name: nucBFP)
  Species: Synthetic
  Insert size (bp): 813
  Promoter: CMV
  Cloning method: Unknown
  Sequencing primers: 5′ unknown
Gene/Insert 3
  Gene/Insert name: EGFP (alt name: Enhanced Green Fluorescent Protein)
  Species: Synthetic
  Insert size (bp): 720
  Promoter: CMV
  Cloning method: Unknown
  Sequencing primers: 5′ unknown
Terms and licenses: Academic/Nonprofit Terms; Industry Terms: Not Available to Industry
Depositor comments: Alternative plasmid name: pRVdG-1mC5nB6E
How to cite: pRVdG-mCherry-N-P-M-nucBFP-EGFP-L was a gift from Sebastian Seung (Addgene plasmid # 52484 ; http://n2t.net/addgene:52484 ; RRID:Addgene_52484)
