[The description below was written by a language model from this plasmid's Addgene catalogue record and pLannotate feature annotations shown in this document.]
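Description:
pRVdG-mCherry-N-P-M-nucBFP-EGFP-L is a rabies virus genome plasmid of about 16.2 kb, built on the cSPBN (pSAD) backbone, which carries a full-length cDNA of a glycoprotein-deleted SAD B19 rabies genome in a pBluescript-type bacterial vector. It is maintained in E. coli through a high-copy ColE1/pUC origin and ampicillin resistance. An f1 origin and remnants of the lacZα/lac promoter region and cloning site are also present.

The viral cDNA sits downstream of a CMV enhancer/promoter and a T7 promoter. It is flanked by a hammerhead ribozyme at the 5′ end and a hepatitis delta virus ribozyme followed by a T7 terminator at the 3′ end, an arrangement that trims the primary transcript to exact viral genome termini so that it can be encapsidated and replicated during virus rescue. Within the genome the annotated order is mCherry, N, P, M, TagBFP fused to three copies of the SV40 nuclear localization signal, EGFP, and L. No glycoprotein gene is annotated, consistent with the "dG" designation; the nuclear BFP and EGFP genes lie between M and L, where G would normally be, while mCherry is placed in an added first position ahead of N. Although the catalogue lists CMV as the promoter for each insert, CMV drives the genome-length transcript. In the rescued virus, the reporters would be expressed as separate viral transcription units by the rabies polymerase.

The record indicates use for producing deletion-mutant rabies vectors that express red, nuclear blue and green fluorescent proteins together, in the context of axonal and subcellular labelling of neurons. Because G is absent, it must be supplied in trans to produce infectious particles.
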