Features (pLannotate 1.2.2; 31 found; start..end, strand, type, name):
      3..361     +  rep_origin     f1 ori (sequence partly withheld): f1 bacteriophage origin of replication; arrow indicates direction of (+) strand synthesis
    463..618     -  CDS            lacZα (fragment): LacZα fragment of β-galactosidase; lacZ fragment
    624..652     -  misc_feature   MCS (fragment): pBluescript multiple cloning site
    658..1037    +  enhancer       CMV enhancer: human cytomegalovirus immediate early enhancer
   1038..1241    +  promoter       CMV promoter: human cytomegalovirus (CMV) immediate early promoter
   1237..1270    +  LTR            5' LTR (truncated) (fragment): truncated 5' long terminal repeat (LTR) from HIV-1
   1286..1304    +  promoter       T7 promoter: promoter for bacteriophage T7 RNA polymerase
   1330..1355    +  misc_RNA       sTRSV HHRz (fragment): hammerhead ribozyme from the tobacco ringspot virus satellite RNA (Khvorova et al., 2003)
   1459..2166    +  CDS            mCherry: mCherry is a basic (constitutively fluorescent) red fluorescent protein published in 2004, derived from Discosoma sp.. It is reported to be a very rapidly-maturing monomer with low acid sensitivity.
   2269..3618    +  CDS            N: NCAP_RABVS - Experimental evidence at protein level: Swiss-Prot protein existence level 1. Encapsidates the genome in a ratio of one protein N per nine ribonucleotides, protecting it from nucleases. If expressed without protein P it binds non-specifically RNA and therefore can bind it's own mRNA. Interaction with protein P abolishes any non-specific RNA binding, and prevents phosphorylation. The soluble N-P complex encapsidates specifically the genomic RNA, with protein N protecting the genome like a pearl necklace. The encapsidated genomic RNA is termed the nucleocapsid (NC) and serves as tem
   3712..4602    +  CDS            P: PHOSP_RABVS - Experimental evidence at protein level: Swiss-Prot protein existence level 1. Non catalytic polymerase cofactor and regulatory protein that plays a role in viral transcription and replication. Stabilizes the RNA polymerase L to the N-RNA template and binds the soluble protein N, preventing it from encapsidating non-genomic RNA. Also inhibits host IFN-alpha and IFN-beta signaling by binding and retaining phosphorylated STAT1 in the cytoplasm or by inhibiting the DNA binding of STAT1 in the nucleus. Might be involved, through interaction with host dynein, in intracellular microtubu
   4694..5299    +  CDS            M: MATRX_RABVS - Experimental evidence at protein level: Swiss-Prot protein existence level 1. Plays a major role in assembly, budding and uncoating of virion after membrane fusion (PubMed:33208464). Completely covers the ribonucleoprotein coil and keep it in condensed bullet-shaped form. Inhibits viral transcription and stimulates replication. Plays a major role in early induction of TRAIL-mediated apoptosis in infected neurons (PubMed:12771432, PubMed:9847327). From Rabies virus (strain SAD B19) (RABV).
   5523..6221    +  CDS            TagBFP: TagBFP is a basic (constitutively fluorescent) blue fluorescent protein published in 2008, derived from Entacmaea quadricolor. It is reported to be a very rapidly-maturing monomer with very low acid sensitivity.
   6222..6242    +  misc_feature   MCS (fragment): multiple cloning site
   6246..6266    +  CDS            SV40 NLS: nuclear localization signal of SV40 (simian virus 40) large T antigen
   6270..6290    +  CDS            SV40 NLS: nuclear localization signal of SV40 (simian virus 40) large T antigen
   6294..6314    +  CDS            SV40 NLS: nuclear localization signal of SV40 (simian virus 40) large T antigen
   6405..7124    +  CDS            EGFP: the original enhanced GFP (Yang et al., 1996) mammalian codon-optimized
   7229..13609   +  CDS            L: L_RABVS - Experimental evidence at protein level: Swiss-Prot protein existence level 1. RNA-directed RNA polymerase that catalyzes the replication of viral genomic RNA. The template is composed of the viral RNA tightly encapsidated by the nucleoprotein (N). The replicase mode is dependent on intracellular N protein concentration. In this mode, the polymerase replicates the whole viral genome without recognizing transcriptional signals, and the replicated genome is not caped or polyadenylated. From Rabies virus (strain SAD B19) (RABV).
  13741..13833   +  ncRNA          HDV ribozyme: Accession: RF00094 - Hepatitis delta virus ribozyme
  13840..13889   +  CDS            SET1 (fragment): solubility-enhancement tag derived from T7 phage gene 10B
  13897..13944   +  terminator     T7 terminator: transcription terminator for bacteriophage T7 RNA polymerase
  13966..14007   -  misc_feature   MCS (fragment): pBluescript multiple cloning site
  14020..14038   -  promoter       T3 promoter: promoter for bacteriophage T3 RNA polymerase
  14081..14103   -  protein_bind   lac operator (fragment): The lac repressor binds to the lac operator to inhibit transcription in E. coli. This inhibition can be relieved by adding lactose or isopropyl-β-D-thiogalactopyranoside (IPTG). lac repressor encoded by lacI
  14107..14137   -  promoter       lac promoter: promoter for the E. coli lac operon
  14152..14173   -  protein_bind   CAP binding site: CAP binding activates transcription in the presence of cAMP. E. coli catabolite activator protein
  14186..14278   -  CDS            lacI (fragment): lac repressor; lacI; The lac repressor binds to the lac operator to inhibit transcription in E. coli. This inhibition can be relieved by adding lactose or isopropyl-β-D-thiogalactopyranoside (IPTG).
  14461..15049   -  rep_origin     ori: high-copy-number ColE1/pMB1/pBR322/pUC origin of replication
  15220..16080   -  CDS            AmpR: β-lactamase; bla; confers resistance to ampicillin, carbenicillin, and related antibiotics
  16081..16185   -  promoter       AmpR promoter: bla
>Addgene plasmid #52484 | pRVdG-mCherry-N-P-M-nucBFP-EGFP-L | depositor full sequence | sequence record 81378 | pRVdG-mCherry-N-P-M-nucBFP-EGFP-L sequence 16211 bps
GG
[124 nt withheld, positions 3-126]
C
[91 nt withheld, positions 128-218]
A
[49 nt withheld, positions 220-268]
CCTTTGACGTTGGAGTCCACGTTCTTT
[37 nt withheld, positions 296-332]
ACCCTATCTCGGTCTATTCTTTTGATTTATAAGGGATTTTGCCGATTTCGGCCTATTGGTTAAAAAAATG
AGCTGATTTAACAAAAATTTAACGCGAATTTTAACAAAATATTAACGCTTACAATTTCCATTCGCCATTC
AGGCTGCGCAACTGTTGGGAAGGGCGATCGGTGCGGGCCTCTTCGCTATTACGCCAGCTGGCGAAAGGGG
GATGTGCTGCAAGGCGATTAAGTTGGGTAACGCCAGGGTTTTCCCAGTCACGACGTTGTAAAACGACGGC
CAGTGAGCGCGCGATAAGCTTGATATCGAATTCCTGCAGCGCGTTGACATTGATTATTGACTAGTTATTA
ATAGTAATCAATTACGGGGTCATTAGTTCATAGCCCATATATGGAGTTCCGCGTTACATAACTTACGGTA
AATGGCCCGCCTGGCTGACCGCCCAACGACCCCCGCCCATTGACGTCAATAATGACGTATGTTCCCATAG
TAACGCCAATAGGGACTTTCCATTGACGTCAATGGGTGGAGTATTTACGGTAAACTGCCCACTTGGCAGT
ACATCAAGTGTATCATATGCCAAGTACGCCCCCTATTGACGTCAATGACGGTAAATGGCCCGCCTGGCAT
TATGCCCAGTACATGACCTTATGGGACTTTCCTACTTGGCAGTACATCTACGTATTAGTCATCGCTATTA
CCATGGTGATGCGGTTTTGGCAGTACATCAATGGGCGTGGATAGCGGTTTGACTCACGGGGATTTCCAAG
TCTCCACCCCATTGACGTCAATGGGAGTTTGTTTTGGCACCAAAATCAACGGGACTTTCCAAAATGTCGT
AACAACTCCGCCCCATTGACGCAAATGGGCGGTAGGCGTGTACGGTGGGAGGTCTATATAAGCAGAGCTC
TCTGGCTAACTAGAGAACCCACTGCTTACTGGCTTATCGAAATTAATACGACTCACTATAGGGAGACCCA
AGCTGGCTAGATTAAGCGTCTGATGAGTCCGTGAGGACGAAACCCGGCGTACCGGGTCACGCTTAACAAC
CAGATCAAAGAAAAAACAGACATTGTCAATTGCAAAGCAAAAATGTAACACCCCTACACCGGTGAAAGCC
GCCACCATGGTGAGCAAGGGCGAGGAGGATAACATGGCCATCATCAAGGAGTTCATGCGCTTCAAGGTGC
ACATGGAGGGCTCCGTGAACGGCCACGAGTTCGAGATCGAGGGCGAGGGCGAGGGCCGCCCCTACGAGGG
CACCCAGACCGCCAAGCTGAAGGTGACCAAGGGTGGCCCCCTGCCCTTCGCCTGGGACATCCTGTCCCCT
CAGTTCATGTACGGCTCCAAGGCCTACGTGAAGCACCCCGCCGACATCCCCGACTACTTGAAGCTGTCCT
TCCCCGAGGGCTTCAAGTGGGAGCGCGTGATGAACTTCGAGGACGGCGGCGTGGTGACCGTGACCCAGGA
CTCCTCCCTGCAGGACGGCGAGTTCATCTACAAGGTGAAGCTGCGCGGCACCAACTTCCCCTCCGACGGC
CCCGTAATGCAGAAGAAGACCATGGGCTGGGAGGCCTCCTCCGAGCGGATGTACCCCGAGGACGGCGCCC
TGAAGGGCGAGATCAAGCAGAGGCTGAAGCTGAAGGACGGCGGCCACTACGACGCTGAGGTCAAGACCAC
CTACAAGGCCAAGAAGCCCGTGCAGCTGCCCGGCGCCTACAACGTCAACATCAAGTTGGACATCACCTCC
CACAACGAGGACTACACCATCGTGGAACAGTACGAACGCGCCGAGGGCCGCCACTCTACCGGCGGCATGG
ACGAGCTGTACAAGTAATGACCTAGGGAAGTTGAATAACAAAATGCCGGAAATCTACGGATTGTGTATAT
CCATCATGAAAAAAACTAACACCCCTCCTTTCGAACCATCCCAAACATGGATGCCGACAAGATTGTATTC
AAAGTCAATAATCAGGTGGTCTCTTTGAAGCCTGAGATTATCGTGGATCAATATGAGTACAAGTACCCTG
CCATCAAAGATTTGAAAAAGCCCTGTATAACTCTAGGAAAGGCTCCCGATTTAAATAAAGCATACAAGTC
AGTTTTGTCAGGCATGAGCGCCGCCAAACTTAATCCTGACGATGTATGTTCCTATTTGGCAGCGGCAATG
CAGTTTTTTGAGGGGACATGTCCGGAAGACTGGACCAGCTATGGAATTGTGATTGCACGAAAAGGAGATA
AGATCACCCCAGGTTCTCTGGTGGAGATAAAACGTACTGATGTAGAAGGGAATTGGGCTCTGACAGGAGG
CATGGAACTGACAAGAGACCCCACTGTCCCTGAGCATGCGTCCTTAGTCGGTCTTCTCTTGAGTCTGTAT
AGGTTGAGCAAAATATCCGGGCAAAACACTGGTAACTATAAGACAAACATTGCAGACAGGATAGAGCAGA
TTTTTGAGACAGCCCCTTTTGTTAAAATCGTGGAACACCATACTCTAATGACAACTCACAAAATGTGTGC
TAATTGGAGTACTATACCAAACTTCAGATTTTTGGCCGGAACCTATGACATGTTTTTCTCCCGGATTGAG
CATCTATATTCAGCAATCAGAGTGGGCACAGTTGTCACTGCTTATGAAGACTGTTCAGGACTGGTATCAT
TTACTGGGTTCATAAAACAAATCAATCTCACCGCTAGAGAGGCAATACTATATTTCTTCCACAAGAACTT
TGAGGAAGAGATAAGAAGAATGTTTGAGCCAGGGCAGGAGACAGCTGTTCCTCACTCTTATTTCATCCAC
TTCCGTTCACTAGGCTTGAGTGGGAAATCTCCTTATTCATCAAATGCTGTTGGTCACGTGTTCAATCTCA
TTCACTTTGTAGGATGCTATATGGGTCAAGTCAGATCCCTAAATGCAACGGTTATTGCTGCATGTGCTCC
TCATGAAATGTCTGTTCTAGGGGGCTATCTGGGAGAGGAATTCTTCGGGAAAGGGACATTTGAAAGAAGA
TTCTTCAGAGATGAGAAAGAACTTCAAGAATACGAGGCGGCTGAACTGACAAAGACTGACGTAGCACTGG
CAGATGATGGAACTGTCAACTCTGACGACGAGGACTACTTTTCAGGTGAAACCAGAAGTCCGGAGGCTGT
TTATACTCGAATCATGATGAATGGAGGTCGACTAAAGAGATCTCACATACGGAGATATGTCTCAGTCAGT
TCCAATCATCAAGCCCGTCCAAACTCATTCGCCGAGTTTCTAAACAAGACATATTCGAGTGACTCATAAG
AAGTTGAATAACAAAATGCCGGAAATCTACGGATTGTGTATATCCATCATGAAAAAAACTAACACCCCTC
CTTTCGAACCATCCCAAACATGAGCAAGATCTTTGTCAATCCTAGTGCTATTAGAGCCGGTCTGGCCGAT
CTTGAGATGGCTGAAGAAACTGTTGATCTGATCAATAGAAATATCGAAGACAATCAGGCTCATCTCCAAG
GGGAACCCATAGAGGTGGACAATCTCCCTGAGGATATGGGGCGACTTCACCTGGATGATGGAAAATCGCC
CAACCATGGTGAGATAGCCAAGGTGGGAGAAGGCAAGTATCGAGAGGACTTTCAGATGGATGAAGGAGAG
GATCCTAGCTTCCTGTTCCAGTCATACCTGGAAAATGTTGGAGTCCAAATAGTCAGACAAATGAGGTCAG
GAGAGAGATTTCTCAAGATATGGTCACAGACCGTAGAAGAGATTATATCCTATGTCGCGGTCAACTTTCC
CAACCCTCCAGGAAAGTCTTCAGAGGATAAATCAACCCAGACTACTGGCCGAGAGCTCAAGAAGGAGACA
ACACCCACTCCTTCTCAGAGAGAAAGCCAATCATCGAAAGCCAGGATGGCGGCTCAAATTGCTTCTGGCC
CTCCAGCCCTTGAATGGTCGGCTACCAATGAAGAGGATGATCTATCAGTGGAGGCTGAGATCGCTCACCA
GATTGCAGAAAGTTTCTCCAAAAAATATAAGTTTCCCTCTCGATCCTCAGGGATACTCTTGTATAATTTT
GAGCAATTGAAAATGAACCTTGATGATATAGTTAAAGAGGCAAAAAATGTACCAGGTGTGACCCGTTTAG
CCCATGACGGGTCCAAACTCCCCCTAAGATGTGTACTGGGATGGGTCGCTTTGGCCAACTCTAAGAAATT
CCAGTTGTTAGTCGAATCCGACAAGCTGAGTAAAATCATGCAAGATGACTTGAATCGCTATACATCTTGC
TAACCGAACCTCTCCCCTCAGTCCCTCTAGACAATAAAATCCGAGATGTCCCAAAGTCAACATGAAAAAA
ACAGGCAACACCACTGATAAAATGAACCTCCTACGTAAGATAGTGAAAAACCGCAGGGACGAGGACACTC
AAAAATCCTCTCCCGCGTCAGCCCCTCTGGATGACGATGACTTGTGGCTTCCACCCCCTGAATACGTCCC
GCTGAAAGAACTTACAGGCAAGAAGAACATGAGGAACTTTTGTATCAACGGAAGGGTTAAAGTGTGTAGC
CCGAATGGTTACTCGTTCAGGATCCTGCGGCACATTCTGAAATCATTCGACGAGATATATTCTGGGAATC
ATAGGATGATCGGGTTAGTCAAAGTGGTTATTGGACTGGCTTTGTCAGGATCTCCAGTCCCTGAGGGCCT
GAACTGGGTATACAAATTGAGGAGAACCTTTATCTTCCAGTGGGCTGATTCCAGGGGCCCTCTTGAAGGG
GAGGAGTTGGAATACTCTCAGGAGATCACTTGGGATGATGATACTGAGTTCGTCGGATTGCAAATAAGAG
TGATTGCAAAACAGTGTCATATCCAGGGCAGAGTCTGGTGTATCAACATGAACCCGAGAGCATGTCAACT
ATGGTCTGACATGTCTCTTCAGACACAAAGGTCCGAAGAGGACAAAGATTCCTCTCTGCTTCTAGAATAA
TCAGATTATATCCCGCAAATTTATCACTTGTTTACCTCTGGAGGAGAGAACATATGGGCTCAACTCCAAC
CCTTGGGAGCAATATAACAAAGAACATGTTATGGTGCCATTAAACCGCTGCATTTCATCAAAGTCAAGTT
GATTACCTTTACATTTTGATCCTCTTGGATGTGAAAAAAACTATTAACATCCCTCAAAAGACCCCGGGAA
AGCCGCCACCATGAGCGAGCTGATTAAGGAGAACATGCACATGAAGCTGTACATGGAGGGCACCGTGGAC
AACCATCACTTCAAGTGCACATCCGAGGGCGAAGGCAAGCCCTACGAGGGCACCCAGACCATGAGAATCA
AGGTGGTCGAGGGCGGCCCTCTCCCCTTCGCCTTCGACATCCTGGCTACTAGCTTCCTCTACGGCAGCAA
GACCTTCATCAACCACACCCAGGGCATCCCCGACTTCTTCAAGCAGTCCTTCCCTGAGGGCTTCACATGG
GAGAGAGTCACCACATACGAAGACGGGGGCGTGCTGACCGCTACCCAGGACACCAGCCTCCAGGACGGCT
GCCTCATCTACAACGTCAAGATCAGAGGGGTGAACTTCACATCCAACGGCCCTGTGATGCAGAAGAAAAC
ACTCGGCTGGGAGGCCTTCACCGAGACGCTGTACCCCGCTGACGGCGGCCTGGAAGGCAGAAACGACATG
GCCCTGAAGCTCGTGGGCGGGAGCCATCTGATCGCAAACATCAAGACCACATATAGATCCAAGAAACCCG
CTAAGAACCTCAAGATGCCTGGCGTCTACTATGTGGACTACAGACTGGAAAGAATCAAGGAGGCCAACAA
CGAGACCTACGTCGAGCAGCACGAGGTGGCAGTGGCCAGATACTGCGACCTCCCTAGCAAACTGGGGCAC
AAGCTTAATTCCGGACTCAGATCTCGAGCTGATCCAAAAAAGAAGAGAAAGGTAGATCCAAAAAAGAAGA
GAAAGGTAGATCCAAAAAAGAAGAGAAAGGTAGGATCCACCGGATCTAGATAATTAATTAACGTCCTTTC
AACGATCCAAGTCCATGAAAAAAACTAACACCCCTCCCGTACGGCCGCCACCATGGTGAGCAAGGGCGAG
GAGCTGTTCACCGGGGTGGTGCCCATCCTGGTCGAGCTGGACGGCGACGTAAACGGCCACAAGTTCAGCG
TGTCCGGCGAGGGCGAGGGCGATGCCACCTACGGCAAGCTGACCCTGAAGTTCATCTGCACCACCGGCAA
GCTGCCCGTGCCCTGGCCCACCCTCGTGACCACCCTGACCTACGGCGTGCAGTGCTTCAGCCGCTACCCC
GACCACATGAAGCAGCACGACTTCTTCAAGTCCGCCATGCCCGAAGGCTACGTCCAGGAGCGCACCATCT
TCTTCAAGGACGACGGCAACTACAAGACCCGCGCCGAGGTGAAGTTCGAGGGCGACACCCTGGTGAACCG
CATCGAGCTGAAGGGCATCGACTTCAAGGAGGACGGCAACATCCTGGGGCACAAGCTGGAGTACAACTAC
AACAGCCACAACGTCTATATCATGGCCGACAAGCAGAAGAACGGCATCAAGGTGAACTTCAAGATCCGCC
ACAACATCGAGGACGGCAGCGTGCAGCTCGCCGACCACTACCAGCAGAACACCCCCATCGGCGACGGCCC
CGTGCTGCTGCCCGACAACCACTACCTGAGCACCCAGTCCGCCCTGAGCAAAGACCCCAACGAGAAGCGC
GATCACATGGTCCTGCTGGAGTTCGTGACCGCCGCCGGGATCACTCTCGGCATGGACGAGCTGTACAAGT
AAGCTAGCTTATAAAGTGCTGGGTCATCTAAGCTTTTCAGTCGAGAAAAAAACATTAGATCAGAAGAACA
ACTGGCAACACTTCTCAACCTGAGACTTACTTCAAGATGCTCGATCCTGGAGAGGTCTATGATGACCCTA
TTGACCCAATCGAGTTAGAGGCTGAACCCAGAGGAACCCCCATTGTCCCCAACATCTTGAGGAACTCTGA
CTACAATCTCAACTCTCCTTTGATAGAAGATCCTGCTAGACTAATGTTAGAATGGTTAAAAACAGGGAAT
AGACCTTATCGGATGACTCTAACAGACAATTGCTCCAGGTCTTTCAGAGTTTTGAAAGATTATTTCAAGA
AGGTAGATTTGGGTTCTCTCAAGGTGGGCGGAATGGCTGCACAGTCAATGATTTCTCTCTGGTTATATGG
TGCCCACTCTGAATCCAACAGGAGCCGGAGATGTATAACAGACTTGGCCCATTTCTATTCCAAGTCGTCC
CCCATAGAGAAGCTGTTGAATCTCACGCTAGGAAATAGAGGGCTGAGAATCCCCCCAGAGGGAGTGTTAA
GTTGCCTTGAGAGGGTTGATTATGATAATGCATTTGGAAGGTATCTTGCCAACACGTATTCCTCTTACTT
GTTCTTCCATGTAATCACCTTATACATGAACGCCCTAGACTGGGATGAAGAAAAGACCATCCTAGCATTA
TGGAAAGATTTAACCTCAGTGGACATCGGGAAGGACTTGGTAAAGTTCAAAGACCAAATATGGGGACTGC
TGATCGTGACAAAGGACTTTGTTTACTCCCAAAGTTCCAATTGTCTTTTTGACAGAAACTACACACTTAT
GCTAAAAGATCTTTTCTTGTCTCGCTTCAACTCCTTAATGGTCTTGCTCTCTCCCCCAGAGCCCCGATAC
TCAGATGACTTGATATCTCAACTATGCCAGCTGTACATTGCTGGGGATCAAGTCTTGTCTATGTGTGGAA
ACTCCGGCTATGAAGTCATCAAAATATTGGAGCCATATGTCGTGAATAGTTTAGTCCAGAGAGCAGAAAA
GTTTAGGCCTCTCATTCATTCCTTGGGAGACTTTCCTGTATTTATAAAAGACAAGGTAAGTCAACTTGAA
GAGACGTTCGGTCCCTGTGCAAGAAGGTTCTTTAGGGCTCTGGATCAATTCGACAACATACATGACTTGG
TTTTTGTGTTTGGCTGTTACAGGCATTGGGGGCACCCATATATAGATTATCGAAAGGGTCTGTCAAAACT
ATATGATCAGGTTCACCTTAAAAAAATGATAGATAAGTCCTACCAGGAGTGCTTAGCAAGCGACCTAGCC
AGGAGGATCCTTAGATGGGGTTTTGATAAGTACTCCAAGTGGTATCTGGATTCAAGATTCCTAGCCCGAG
ACCACCCCTTGACTCCTTATATCAAAACCCAAACATGGCCACCCAAACATATTGTAGACTTGGTGGGGGA
TACATGGCACAAGCTCCCGATCACGCAGATCTTTGAGATTCCTGAATCAATGGATCCGTCAGAAATATTG
GATGACAAATCACATTCTTTCACCAGAACGAGACTAGCTTCTTGGCTGTCAGAAAACCGAGGGGGGCCTG
TTCCTAGCGAAAAAGTTATTATCACGGCCCTGTCTAAGCCGCCTGTCAATCCCCGAGAGTTTCTGAGGTC
TATAGACCTCGGAGGATTGCCAGATGAAGACTTGATAATTGGCCTCAAGCCAAAGGAACGGGAATTGAAG
ATTGAAGGTCGATTCTTTGCTCTAATGTCATGGAATCTAAGATTGTATTTTGTCATCACTGAAAAACTCT
TGGCCAACTACATCTTGCCACTTTTTGACGCGCTGACTATGACAGACAACCTGAACAAGGTGTTTAAAAA
GCTGATCGACAGGGTCACCGGGCAAGGGCTTTTGGACTATTCAAGGGTCACATATGCATTTCACCTGGAC
TATGAAAAGTGGAACAACCATCAAAGATTAGAGTCAACAGAGGATGTATTTTCTGTCCTAGATCAAGTGT
TTGGATTGAAGAGAGTGTTTTCTAGAACACACGAGTTTTTTCAAAAGGCCTGGATCTATTATTCAGACAG
ATCAGACCTCATCGGGTTACGGGAGGATCAAATATACTGCTTAGATGCGTCCAACGGCCCAACCTGTTGG
AATGGCCAGGATGGCGGGCTAGAAGGCTTACGGCAGAAGGGCTGGAGTCTAGTCAGCTTATTGATGATAG
ATAGAGAATCTCAAATCAGGAACACAAGAACCAAAATACTAGCTCAAGGAGACAACCAGGTTTTATGTCC
GACATACATGTTGTCGCCAGGGCTATCTCAAGAGGGGCTCCTCTATGAATTGGAGAGAATATCAAGGAAT
GCACTTTCGATATACAGAGCCGTCGAGGAAGGGGCATCTAAGCTAGGGCTGATCATCAAGAAAGAAGAGA
CCATGTGTAGTTATGACTTCCTCATCTATGGAAAAACCCCTTTGTTTAGAGGTAACATATTGGTGCCTGA
GTCCAAAAGATGGGCCAGAGTCTCTTGCGTCTCTAATGACCAAATAGTCAACCTCGCCAATATAATGTCG
ACAGTGTCCACCAATGCGCTAACAGTGGCACAACACTCTCAATCTTTGATCAAACCGATGAGGGATTTTC
TGCTCATGTCAGTACAGGCAGTCTTTCACTACCTGCTATTTAGCCCAATCTTAAAGGGAAGAGTTTACAA
GATTCTGAGCGCTGAAGGGGAGAGCTTTCTCCTAGCCATGTCAAGGATAATCTATCTAGATCCTTCTTTG
GGAGGGATATCTGGAATGTCCCTCGGAAGATTCCATATACGACAGTTCTCAGACCCTGTCTCTGAAGGGT
TATCCTTCTGGAGAGAGATCTGGTTAAGCTCCCAAGAGTCCTGGATTCACGCGTTGTGTCAAGAGGCTGG
AAACCCAGATCTTGGAGAGAGAACACTCGAGAGCTTCACTCGCCTTCTAGAAGATCCGACCACCTTAAAT
ATCAGAGGAGGGGCCAGTCCTACCATTCTACTCAAGGATGCAATCAGAAAGGCTTTATATGACGAGGTGG
ACAAGGTGGAAAATTCAGAGTTTCGAGAGGCAATCCTGTTGTCCAAGACCCATAGAGATAATTTTATACT
CTTCTTAATATCTGTTGAGCCTCTGTTTCCTCGATTTCTCAGTGAGCTATTCAGTTCGTCTTTTTTGGGA
ATCCCCGAGTCAATCATTGGATTGATACAAAACTCCCGAACGATAAGAAGGCAGTTTAGAAAGAGTCTCT
CAAAAACTTTAGAAGAATCCTTCTACAACTCAGAGATCCACGGGATTAGTCGGATGACCCAGACACCTCA
GAGGGTTGGGGGGGTGTGGCCTTGCTCTTCAGAGAGGGCAGATCTACTTAGGGAGATCTCTTGGGGAAGA
AAAGTGGTAGGCACGACAGTTCCTCACCCTTCTGAGATGTTGGGATTACTTCCCAAGTCCTCTATTTCTT
GCACTTGTGGAGCAACAGGAGGAGGCAATCCTAGAGTTTCTGTATCAGTACTCCCGTCCTTTGATCAGTC
ATTTTTTTCACGAGGCCCCCTAAAGGGATACTTGGGCTCGTCCACCTCTATGTCGACCCAGCTATTCCAT
GCATGGGAAAAAGTCACTAATGTTCATGTGGTGAAGAGAGCTCTATCGTTAAAAGAATCTATAAACTGGT
TCATTACTAGAGATTCCAACTTGGCTCAAGCTCTAATTAGGAACATTATGTCTCTGACAGGCCCTGATTT
CCCTCTAGAGGAGGCCCCTGTCTTCAAAAGGACGGGGTCAGCCTTGCATAGGTTCAAGTCTGCCAGATAC
AGCGAAGGAGGGTATTCTTCTGTCTGCCCGAACCTCCTCTCTCATATTTCTGTTAGTACAGACACCATGT
CTGATTTGACCCAAGACGGGAAGAACTACGATTTCATGTTCCAGCCATTGATGCTTTATGCACAGACATG
GACATCAGAGCTGGTACAGAGAGACACAAGGCTAAGAGACTCTACGTTTCATTGGCACCTCCGATGCAAC
AGGTGTGTGAGACCCATTGACGACGTGACCCTGGAGACCTCTCAGATCTTCGAGTTTCCGGATGTGTCGA
AAAGAATATCCAGAATGGTTTCTGGGGCTGTGCCTCACTTCCAGAGGCTTCCCGATATCCGTCTGAGACC
AGGAGATTTTGAATCTCTAAGCGGTAGAGAAAAGTCTCACCATATCGGATCAGCTCAGGGGCTCTTATAC
TCAATCTTAGTGGCAATTCACGACTCAGGATACAATGATGGAACCATCTTCCCTGTCAACATATACGGCA
AGGTTTCCCCTAGAGACTATTTGAGAGGGCTCGCAAGGGGAGTATTGATAGGATCCTCGATTTGCTTCTT
GACAAGAATGACAAATATCAATATTAATAGACCTCTTGAATTGGTCTCAGGGGTAATCTCATATATTCTC
CTGAGGCTAGATAACCATCCCTCCTTGTACATAATGCTCAGAGAACCGTCTCTTAGAGGAGAGATATTTT
CTATCCCTCAGAAAATCCCCGCCGCTTATCCAACCACTATGAAAGAAGGCAACAGATCAATCTTGTGTTA
TCTCCAACATGTGCTACGCTATGAGCGAGAGATAATCACGGCGTCTCCAGAGAATGACTGGCTATGGATC
TTTTCAGACTTTAGAAGTGCCAAAATGACGTACCTATCCCTCATTACTTACCAGTCTCATCTTCTACTCC
AGAGGGTTGAGAGAAACCTATCTAAGAGTATGAGAGATAACCTGCGACAATTGAGTTCTTTGATGAGGCA
GGTGCTGGGCGGGCACGGAGAAGATACCTTAGAGTCAGACGACAACATTCAACGACTGCTAAAAGACTCT
TTACGAAGGACAAGATGGGTGGATCAAGAGGTGCGCCATGCAGCTAGAACCATGACTGGAGATTACAGCC
CCAACAAGAAGGTGTCCCGTAAGGTAGGATGTTCAGAATGGGTCTGCTCTGCTCAACAGGTTGCAGTCTC
TACCTCAGCAAACCCGGCCCCTGTCTCGGAGCTTGACATAAGGGCCCTCTCTAAGAGGTTCCAGAACCCT
TTGATCTCGGGCTTGAGAGTGGTTCAGTGGGCAACCGGTGCTCATTATAAGCTTAAGCCTATTCTAGATG
ATCTCAATGTTTTCCCATCTCTCTGCCTTGTAGTTGGGGACGGGTCAGGGGGGATATCAAGGGCAGTCCT
CAACATGTTTCCAGATGCCAAGCTTGTGTTCAACAGTCTTTTAGAGGTGAATGACCTGATGGCTTCCGGA
ACACATCCACTGCCTCCTTCAGCAATCATGAGGGGAGGAAATGATATCGTCTCCAGAGTGATAGATCTTG
ACTCAATCTGGGAAAAACCGTCCGACTTGAGAAACTTGGCAACCTGGAAATACTTCCAGTCAGTCCAAAA
GCAGGTCAACATGTCCTATGACCTCATTATTTGCGATGCAGAAGTTACTGACATTGCATCTATCAACCGG
ATCACCCTGTTAATGTCCGATTTTGCATTGTCTATAGATGGACCACTCTATTTGGTCTTCAAAACTTATG
GGACTATGCTAGTAAATCCAAACTACAAGGCTATTCAACACCTGTCAAGAGCGTTCCCCTCGGTCACAGG
GTTTATCACCCAAGTAACTTCGTCTTTTTCATCTGAGCTCTACCTCCGATTCTCCAAACGAGGGAAGTTT
TTCAGAGATGCTGAGTACTTGACCTCTTCCACCCTTCGAGAAATGAGCCTTGTGTTATTCAATTGTAGCA
GCCCCAAGAGTGAGATGCAGAGAGCTCGTTCCTTGAACTATCAGGATCTTGTGAGAGGATTTCCTGAAGA
AATCATATCAAATCCTTACAATGAGATGATCATAACTCTGATTGACAGTGATGTAGAATCTTTTCTAGTC
CACAAGATGGTTGATGATCTTGAGTTACAGAGGGGAACTCTGTCTAAAGTGGCTATCATTATAGCCATCA
TGATAGTTTTCTCCAACAGAGTCTTCAACGTTTCCAAACCCCTAACTGACCCCTCGTTCTATCCACCGTC
TGATCCCAAAATCCTGAGGCACTTCAACATATGTTGCAGTACTATGATGTATCTATCTACTGCTTTAGGT
GACGTCCCTAGCTTCGCAAGACTTCACGACCTGTATAACAGACCTATAACTTATTACTTCAGAAAGCAAG
TCATTCGAGGGAACGTTTATCTATCTTGGAGTTGGTCCAACGACACCTCAGTGTTCAAAAGGGTAGCCTG
TAATTCTAGCCTGAGTCTGTCATCTCACTGGATCAGGTTGATTTACAAGATAGTGAAGACTACCAGACTC
GTTGGCAGCATCAAGGATCTATCCAGAGAAGTGGAAAGACACCTTCATAGGTACAACAGGTGGATCACCC
TAGAGGATATCAGATCTAGATCATCCCTACTAGACTACAGTTGCCTGTGAACCGGATACTCCTGGAAGCC
TGCCCATGCTAAGACTCTTGTGTGATGTATCTTGAAAAAAACAAGATCCTAAATCTGAACCTTTGGTTGT
TTGATTGTTTTTCTCATTTTTGTTGTTTATTTGTTAAGCGTGGGTCGGCATGGCATCTCCACCTCCTCGC
GGTCCGACCTGGGCATCCGAAGGAGGACGCACGTCCACTCGGATGGCTAAGGGAGGGCGGGGATCCGGCT
GCTAACAAAGCCCGAAAGGAAGCTGAGTTGGCTGCTGCCACCGCTGAGCAATAACTAGCATAACCCCTTG
GGGCCTCTAAACGGGTCTTGAGGGGTTTTTTGCTGAAAGGAGGAACTATATCCGGATCCACTAGTTCTAG
AGCGGCCGCCACCGCGGTGGAGCTCCAGCTTTTGTTCCCTTTAGTGAGGGTTAATTGCGCGCTTGGCGTA
ATCATGGTCATAGCTGTTTCCTGTGTGAAATTGTTATCCGCTCACAATTCCACACAACATACGAGCCGGA
AGCATAAAGTGTAAAGCCTGGGGTGCCTAATGAGTGAGCTAACTCACATTAATTGCGTTGCGCTCACTGC
CCGCTTTCCAGTCGGGAAACCTGTCGTGCCAGCTGCATTAATGAATCGGCCAACGCGCGGGGAGAGGCGG
TTTGCGTATTGGGCGCTCTTCCGCTTCCTCGCTCACTGACTCGCTGCGCTCGGTCGTTCGGCTGCGGCGA
GCGGTATCAGCTCACTCAAAGGCGGTAATACGGTTATCCACAGAATCAGGGGATAACGCAGGAAAGAACA
TGTGAGCAAAAGGCCAGCAAAAGGCCAGGAACCGTAAAAAGGCCGCGTTGCTGGCGTTTTTCCATAGGCT
CCGCCCCCCTGACGAGCATCACAAAAATCGACGCTCAAGTCAGAGGTGGCGAAACCCGACAGGACTATAA
AGATACCAGGCGTTTCCCCCTGGAAGCTCCCTCGTGCGCTCTCCTGTTCCGACCCTGCCGCTTACCGGAT
ACCTGTCCGCCTTTCTCCCTTCGGGAAGCGTGGCGCTTTCTCATAGCTCACGCTGTAGGTATCTCAGTTC
GGTGTAGGTCGTTCGCTCCAAGCTGGGCTGTGTGCACGAACCCCCCGTTCAGCCCGACCGCTGCGCCTTA
TCCGGTAACTATCGTCTTGAGTCCAACCCGGTAAGACACGACTTATCGCCACTGGCAGCAGCCACTGGTA
ACAGGATTAGCAGAGCGAGGTATGTAGGCGGTGCTACAGAGTTCTTGAAGTGGTGGCCTAACTACGGCTA
CACTAGAAGGACAGTATTTGGTATCTGCGCTCTGCTGAAGCCAGTTACCTTCGGAAAAAGAGTTGGTAGC
TCTTGATCCGGCAAACAAACCACCGCTGGTAGCGGTGGTTTTTTTGTTTGCAAGCAGCAGATTACGCGCA
GAAAAAAAGGATCTCAAGAAGATCCTTTGATCTTTTCTACGGGGTCTGACGCTCAGTGGAACGAAAACTC
ACGTTAAGGGATTTTGGTCATGAGATTATCAAAAAGGATCTTCACCTAGATCCTTTTAAATTAAAAATGA
AGTTTTAAATCAATCTAAAGTATATATGAGTAAACTTGGTCTGACAGTTACCAATGCTTAATCAGTGAGG
CACCTATCTCAGCGATCTGTCTATTTCGTTCATCCATAGTTGCCTGACTCCCCGTCGTGTAGATAACTAC
GATACGGGAGGGCTTACCATCTGGCCCCAGTGCTGCAATGATACCGCGAGACCCACGCTCACCGGCTCCA
GATTTATCAGCAATAAACCAGCCAGCCGGAAGGGCCGAGCGCAGAAGTGGTCCTGCAACTTTATCCGCCT
CCATCCAGTCTATTAATTGTTGCCGGGAAGCTAGAGTAAGTAGTTCGCCAGTTAATAGTTTGCGCAACGT
TGTTGCCATTGCTACAGGCATCGTGGTGTCACGCTCGTCGTTTGGTATGGCTTCATTCAGCTCCGGTTCC
CAACGATCAAGGCGAGTTACATGATCCCCCATGTTGTGCAAAAAAGCGGTTAGCTCCTTCGGTCCTCCGA
TCGTTGTCAGAAGTAAGTTGGCCGCAGTGTTATCACTCATGGTTATGGCAGCACTGCATAATTCTCTTAC
TGTCATGCCATCCGTAAGATGCTTTTCTGTGACTGGTGAGTACTCAACCAAGTCATTCTGAGAATAGTGT
ATGCGGCGACCGAGTTGCTCTTGCCCGGCGTCAATACGGGATAATACCGCGCCACATAGCAGAACTTTAA
AAGTGCTCATCATTGGAAAACGTTCTTCGGGGCGAAAACTCTCAAGGATCTTACCGCTGTTGAGATCCAG
TTCGATGTAACCCACTCGTGCACCCAACTGATCTTCAGCATCTTTTACTTTCACCAGCGTTTCTGGGTGA
GCAAAAACAGGAAGGCAAAATGCCGCAAAAAAGGGAATAAGGGCGACACGGAAATGTTGAATACTCATAC
TCTTCCTTTTTCAATATTATTGAAGCATTTATCAGGGTTATTGTCTCATGAGCGGATACATATTTGAATG
TATTTAGAAAAATAAACAAATAGGGGTTCCGCGCACATTTCCCCGAAAAGTGCCACCTG
