>Addgene plasmid #52484 | pRVdG-mCherry-N-P-M-nucBFP-EGFP-L | addgene partial sequence | sequence record 82250 | CMV-F 5'-CGCAAATGGGCGGTAGGCGTG-3'
GCAGAGCTCTCTGGCTAACTAGAGAACCCACTGCTTACTGGCTTATCGAAATTAATACGACTCACTATAG
GGAGACCCAAGCTGGCTAGATTAAGCGTCTGATGAGTCCGTGAGGACGAAACCCGGCGTACCGGGTCACG
CTTAACAACCAGATCAAAGAAAAAACAGACATTGTCAATTGCAAAGCAAAAATGTAACACCCCTACACCG
GTGAAAGCCGCCACCATGGTGAGCAAGGGCGAGGAGGATAACATGGCCATCATCAAGGAGTTCATGCGCT
TCAAGGTGCACATGGAGGGCTCCGTGAACGGCCACGAGTTCGAGATCGAGGGCGAGGGCGAGGGCCGCCC
CTACGAGGGCACCCAGACCGCCAAGCTGAAGGTGACCAAGGGTGGCCCCCTGCCCTTCGCCTGGGACATC
CTGTCCCCTCAGTTCATGTACGGCTCCAAGGCCTACGTGAAGCACCCCGCCGACATCCCCGACTACTTGA
AGCTGTCCTTCCCCGAGGGCTTCAAGTGGGAGCGCGTGATGAACTTCGAGGACGGCGGCGTGGTGACCGT
GACCCAGGACTCCTCCCTGCAGGACGGCGAGTTCATCTACAAGGTGAAGCTGCGCGGCACCAACTTCCCC
TCCGACGGCCCCGTAATGCAGAAGAAGACCATGGGCTGGGAGGCCTCCTCCGAGCGGATGTACCCCGAGG
ACGGCGCCCTGAAGGGCGAGATCAAGCAGAGGCTGAAGCTGAAGGACGGCGGCCACTACGACGCTGAGGT
CAAGACCACCTACAAGGCCAAGAAGCCCGTGCAGCTGCCCGGCGCCTACAACGTCAACATCAAGTTGGAC
ATCACCTCCCACAACGAGGACTACACCATCGTGGAACAGTACGAACGCGCCGAGGGCCGCCACTCTACCG
GCGGCATGGACGAGCTGTACAAGT
