>Addgene plasmid #52484 | pRVdG-mCherry-N-P-M-nucBFP-EGFP-L | addgene partial sequence | sequence record 82251 | B19M-F 5'-ACAAAGGTCCGAAGAGGACA-3'
ATCAGATTATATCCCGCAAATTTATCACTTGTTTACCTCTGGAGGAGAGAACATATGGGCTCAACTCCAA
CCCTTGGGAGCAATATAACAAAGAACATGTTATGGTGCCATTAAACCGCTGCATTTCATCAAAGTCAAGT
TGATTACCTTTACATTTTGATCCTCTTGGATGTGAAAAAAACTATTAACATCCCTCAAAAGACCCCGGGA
AAGCCGCCACCATGAGCGAGCTGATTAAGGAGAACATGCACATGAAGCTGTACATGGAGGGCACCGTGGA
CAACCATCACTTCAAGTGCACATCCGAGGGCGAAGGCAAGCCCTACGAGGGCACCCAGACCATGAGAATC
AAGGTGGTCGAGGGCGGCCCTCTCCCCTTCGCCTTCGACATCCTGGCTACTAGCTTCCTCTACGGCAGCA
AGACCTTCATCAACCACACCCAGGGCATCCCCGACTTCTTCAAGCAGTCCTTCCCTGAGGGCTTCACATG
GGAGAGAGTCACCACATACGAAGACGGGGGCGTGCTGACCGCTACCCAGGACACCAGCCTCCAGGACGGC
TGCCTCATCTACAACGTCAAGATCAGAGGGGTGAACTTCACATCCAACGGCCCTGTGATGCAGAAGAAAA
CACTCGGCTGGGAGGCCTTCACCGAGACGCTGTACCCCGCTGACGGCGGCCTGGAAGGCAGAAACGACAT
GGCCCTGAAGCTCGTGGGCGGGAGCCATCTGATCGCAAACATCAAGACCACATATAGATCCAAGAAACCC
GCTAAGAACCTCAAGATGCCTGGCGTCTACTATGTGGACTACAGACTGGAAAGAATCAAGGAGGCCAACA
ACGAGACCTACGTCGAGCAGCACGAGGTGGCAGTGGCCAGATACTGCGACCTCCCTAGCAAACTGGGGCA
CAAGCTTAATTCCGGACT
