>Addgene plasmid #52484 | pRVdG-mCherry-N-P-M-nucBFP-EGFP-L | addgene partial sequence | sequence record 82833 | EGFP-C 5'-CATGGTCCTGCTGGAGTTCGTG-3'
TGGACGAGCTGTACAAGTAAGCTAGCTTATAAAGTGCTGGGTCATCTAAGCTTTTCAGTCGAGAAAAAAA
CATTAGATCAGAAGAACAACTGGCAACACTTCTCAACCTGAGACTTACTTCAAGATGCTCGATCCTGGAG
AGGTCTATGATGACCCTATTGACCCAATCGAGTTAGAGGCTGAACCCAGAGGAACCCCCATTGTCCCCAA
CATCTTGAGGAACTCTGACTACAATCTCAACTCTCCTTTGATAGAAGATCCTGCTAGACTAATGTTAGAA
TGGTTAAAAACAGGGAATAGACCTTATCGGATGACTCTAACAGACAATTGCTCCAGGTCTTTCAGAGTTT
TGAAAGATTATTTCAAGAAGGTAGATTTGGGTTCTCTCAAGGTGGGCGGAATGGCTGCACAGTCAATGAT
TTCTCTCTGGTTATATGGTGCCCACTCTGAATCCAACAGGAGCCGGAGATGTATAACAGACTTGGCCCAT
TTCTATTCCAAGTCGTCCCCCATAGAGAAGCTGTTGAATCTCACGCTAGGAAATAGAGGGCTGAGAATCC
CCCCAGAGGGAGTGTTAAGTTGCCTTGAGAGGGTTGATTATGATAATGCATTTGGAAGGTATCTTGCCAA
CACGTATTCCTCTTACTTGTTCTTCCATGTAATCACCTTATACATGAACGCCCTAGACTGGGATGAAGAA
AAGACCATCCTAGCATTATGGAAAGATTTAACCTCAGTGGACATCGGGAAGGACTTGGTAAAGTTCAAAG
ACCAAATATGGGGACTGCTGATCGTGACAAAGGACTTTGTTTACTCCCAAAGTTCCAATTGTCTTTTTGA
CAGAAACTACACACTTATGCTAAAAGATCTTT
