>Addgene plasmid #52484 | pRVdG-mCherry-N-P-M-nucBFP-EGFP-L | addgene partial sequence | sequence record 82835 | T7term 5'-GCTAGTTATTGCTCAGCGG-3'
CTTTGTTAGCAGCCGGATCCCCGCCCTCCCTTAGCCATCCGAGTGGACGTGCGTCCTCCTTCGGATGCCC
AGGTCGGACCGCGAGGAGGTGGAGATGCCATGCCGACCCACGCTTAACAAATAAACAACAAAAATGAGAA
AAACAATCAAACAACCAAAGGTTCAGATTTAGGATCTTGTTTTTTTCAAGATACATCACACAAGAGTCTT
AGCATGGGCAGGCTTCCAGGAGTATCCGGTTCACAGGCAACTGTAGTCTAGTAGGGATGATCTAGATCTG
ATATCCTCTAGGGTGATCCACCTGTTGTACCTATGAAGGTGTCTTTCCACTTCTCTGGATAGATCCTTGA
TGCTGCCAACGAGTCTGGTAGTCTTCACTATCTTGTAAATCAACCTGATCCAGTGAGATGACAGACTCAG
GCTAGAATTACAGGCTACCCTTTTGAACACTGAGGTGTCGTTGGACCAACTCCAAGATAGATAAACGTTC
CCTCGAATGACTTGCTTTCTGAAGTAATAAGTTATAGGTCTGTTATACAGGTCGTGAAGTCTTGCGAAGC
TAGGGACGTCACCTAAAGCAGTAGATAGATACATCATAGTACTGCAACATATGTTGAAGTGCCTCAGGAT
TTTGGGATCAGACGGTGGATAGAACGAGGGGTCAGTTAGGGGTTTGGAAACGTTGAAGACTCTGTTGGAG
AAAACTATCATGATGGCTATAATGATAGCCACTTTAGACAGAGTTCCCCTCTGTAACTCAAGATCATCAA
CCATCTTGTGGACTAGAAAAGATTCTACATCACTGTCAATCAGAGTTATGATCATCTCATTGTAAGGATT
TGATATGATTTCTTCAGGAAATCCTCTCACAAGATCCTGATAGTTCAAGGAACGAGCTCTCTGCATCTCA
CTCTTGGGGCTGCTACAATTGAATAACACAAGGCTCATTTCTCGAA
